Addgene plasmid #168816: pEntry_MERS-CoV-nsp1
Purpose: Gateway-compatible Entry vector
Depositing lab: Pascal Falter-Braun. Depositing organization: Helmholtz Munich. Publication: A resource of human coronavirus protein-coding sequences in a flexible, multipurpose Gateway Entry clone collection. Weller B, Lin CW, Pogoutse O, Sauer M, Marin-de la Rosa N, Strobel A, Young V, Knapp JJ, Rayhan A, Falter C, Kim DK, Roth FP, Falter-Braun P. G3 (Bethesda). 2023 Jul 5;13(7):jkad105. doi: 10.1093/g3journal/jkad105. PubMed 37267226.
Backbone
  Vector backbone: pENTR223.1*SfiI
  Backbone size w/o insert (bp): 2800
  Vector type: Gateway-compatible Entry vector
Growth in bacteria
  Bacterial resistance: Spectinomycin, 50 μg/mL
  Growth temperature: 37°C
  Growth strain: DH5alpha
  Copy number: High Copy
Gene/Insert
  Gene/Insert name: MERS-CoV-nsp1 (alt name: nsp1)
  Species: Other
  Insert size (bp): 579
  Entrez Gene: orf1ab (a.k.a. G128_gp01)
  Cloning method: Restriction Enzyme; 5′ cloning site SfiI (unknown if destroyed); 3′ cloning site SfiI (unknown if destroyed)
  Sequencing primers: 5′ M13 uni (-21); 3′ M13 rev (-29)
Resource information
  A portion of this plasmid was derived from a plasmid made by: Synthesized by Twist Bioscience
Terms and licenses: Academic/Nonprofit Terms; Industry Terms: Not Available to Industry
Depositor comments: 5'-linker: SfiI-BamHI-ATG-BamHI (GGCCGTCAaggccaggatccatgggatcc), 3'-linker: PacI-TAA-AsiSI-SfiI (cttaatTAAgacgcgatcgcggcctcatGGGCC).
How to cite: pEntry_MERS-CoV-nsp1 was a gift from Pascal Falter-Braun (Addgene plasmid # 168816 ; http://n2t.net/addgene:168816 ; RRID:Addgene_168816)
