[The description below was written by a language model from this plasmid's Addgene catalogue record and pLannotate feature annotations shown in this document.]
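Description:
pEntry_MERS-CoV-nsp1 is a Gateway-compatible Entry clone built on the pENTR223.1 backbone (SfiI-cut version) that carries the coding sequence for non-structural protein 1 (nsp1) of Middle East respiratory syndrome coronavirus. It is a small bacterial plasmid of about 3.4 kb. It replicates at high copy in E. coli from a ColE1/pUC-type origin and is selected with spectinomycin through the aadA (SmR) aminoglycoside adenylyltransferase gene, which sits downstream of a class 1 integron Pc promoter fragment and a remnant of a gentamicin resistance gene. The short lacI and lacZα fragments are backbone remnants rather than functional genes. The rrnB T1 and T2 terminators lie upstream of the cloning region, where they help insulate it from read-through transcription.

The 579 bp insert was produced by gene synthesis and cloned between SfiI sites. It is annotated as a fragment of the MERS-CoV replicase polyprotein 1a. The automated annotation text describes nsp10, but this is simply the generic polyprotein entry; the catalogue record identifies the insert as nsp1, part of orf1ab. According to the depositor, the 5′ linker supplies BamHI sites flanking a start codon, and the 3′ linker carries PacI and AsiSI sites around a stop codon, presumably so that these codons can be removed if needed.

The open reading frame lies between attL1 and attL2, so an LR Clonase reaction can transfer it into any attR-containing Destination vector for expression, tagging or interaction assays. The Entry vector has no promoter positioned to express the insert in cells; a T7 promoter lies just outside attL2, facing back toward the insert. The plasmid belongs to a collection of human coronavirus protein-coding Entry clones.
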