Features (pLannotate 1.2.2; 12 found; start..end, strand, type, name):
      1..97      +  protein_bind   attL1: mutant version of attL; recombination site for the Gateway® LR reaction LR Clonase™
    130..705     +  CDS            R1A_MERS1 (fragment): Experimental evidence at protein level: Swiss-Prot protein existence level 1. [Non-structural protein 10]: Plays a pivotal role in viral transcription by stimulating both nsp14 3'-5' exoribonuclease and nsp16 2'-O-methyltransferase activities. Therefore plays an essential role in viral mRNAs cap methylation. From Middle East respiratory syndrome-related coronavirus (isolate United Kingdom/H123990006/2012) (MERS-CoV) (Betacoronavirus England 1).
    737..835     -  protein_bind   attL2: mutant version of attL; recombination site for the Gateway® LR reaction LR Clonase™
    853..871     -  promoter       T7 promoter: promoter for bacteriophage T7 RNA polymerase
   1061..1084    +  promoter       Pc promoter (fragment): intI1 (promoter lies within the coding sequence); class 1 integron promoter
   1260..1316    +  CDS            GmR (fragment): gentamycin acetyltransferase; aacC1; confers resistance to gentamycin
   1323..2114    +  CDS            SmR: aminoglycoside adenylyltransferase (Murphy, 1985); aadA; confers resistance to spectinomycin and streptomycin
   2207..2795    +  rep_origin     ori: high-copy-number ColE1/pMB1/pBR322/pUC origin of replication
   2978..3070    +  CDS            lacI (fragment): lac repressor; lacI; The lac repressor binds to the lac operator to inhibit transcription in E. coli. This inhibition can be relieved by adding lactose or isopropyl-β-D-thiogalactopyranoside (IPTG).
   3125..3152    -  terminator     rrnB T2 terminator: transcription terminator T2 from the E. coli rrnB gene
   3284..3327    +  terminator     rrnB T1 terminator: Escherichia coli rrnB; transcription terminator T1 from the E. coli rrnB gene
   3374..3410    -  CDS            lacZα (fragment): LacZα fragment of β-galactosidase; lacZ fragment
>Addgene plasmid #168816 | pEntry_MERS-CoV-nsp1 | addgene full sequence | sequence record 472162 | Addgene NGS Result
CAAATAATGATTTTATTTTGACTGATAGTGACCTGTTCGTTGCAACAAATTGATGAGCAATGCTTTTTTA
TAATGCCAACTTTGTACAAAAAAGCAGAAGGGCCGTCAAGGCCAGGATCCATGGGATCCTCTTTCGTGGC
TGGTGTGACCGCGCAAGGTGCGCGCGGTACGTATCGAGCAGCGCTCAACTCTGAAAAACATCAAGACCAT
GTGTCTCTAACTGTGCCACTCTGTGGTTCAGGAAACCTGGTTGAAAAACTTTCACCATGGTTCATGGATG
GCGAAAATGCCTATGAAGTGGTGAAGGCCATGTTACTTAAAAAGGAGCCACTTCTCTATGTGCCCATCCG
GCTGGCTGGACACACTAGACACCTCCCAGGTCCTCGTGTGTACCTGGTTGAGAGGCTCATTGCTTGTGAA
AATCCATTCATGGTTAACCAATTGGCTTATAGCTCTAGTGCAAATGGCAGCCTGGTTGGCACAACTTTGC
AGGGCAAGCCTATTGGTATGTTCTTCCCTTATGACATCGAACTTGTCACAGGAAAGCAAAATATTCTCCT
GCGCAAGTATGGCCGTGGTGGTTATCACTACACCCCATTCCACTATGAGCGAGACAACACCTCTTGCCCT
GAGTGGATGGACGATTTTGAGGCGGACCCTAAAGGCAAATATGCCCAGAATCTGCTTAAGAAGTTGATTG
GCGGTCTTAATTAAGACGCGATCGCGGCCTCATGGGCCCAGCTTTCTTGTACAAAGTTGGCATTATAAAA
AATAATTGCTCATCAATTTGTTGCAACGAACAGGTCACTATCAGTCAAAATAAAATCATTATTTGCCATC
CAGCTGATATCCCCTATAGTGAGTCGTATTACATGGTCATAGCTGTTTCCTGGCAGCTCTGGCCCGTGTC
TCAAAATCTCTGATGTTACATTGCACAAGATAAAAATATATCATCATGCCTCCTCTAGACCAGCCAGGAC
AGAAATGCCTCGACTTCGCTGCTACCCAAGGTTGCCGGGTGACGCACACCGTGGAAACGGATGAAGGCAC
GAACCCAGTGGACATAAGCCTGTTCGGTTCGTAAGCTGTAATGCAAGTAGCGTATGCGCTCACGCAACTG
GTCCAGAACCTTGACCGAACGCAGCGGTGGTAACGGCGCAGTGGCGGTTTTCATGGCTTGTTATGACTGT
TTTTTTGGGGTACAGTCTATGCCTCGGGCATCCAAGCAGCAAGCGCGTTACGCCGTGGGTCGATGTTTGA
TGTTATGGAGCAGCAACGATGTTACGCAGCAGGGCAGTCGCCCTAAAACAAAGTTAAACATTATGAGGGA
AGCGGTGATCGCCGAAGTATCGACTCAACTATCAGAGGTAGTTGGCGTCATCGAGCGCCATCTCGAACCG
ACGTTGCTGGCCGTACATTTGTACGGCTCCGCAGTGGATGGCGGCCTGAAGCCACACAGTGATATTGATT
TGCTGGTTACGGTGACCGTAAGGCTTGATGAAACAACGCGGCGAGCTTTGATCAACGACCTTTTGGAAAC
TTCGGCTTCCCCTGGAGAGAGCGAGATTCTCCGCGCTGTAGAAGTCACCATTGTTGTGCACGACGACATC
ATTCCGTGGCGTTATCCAGCTAAGCGCGAACTGCAATTTGGAGAATGGCAGCGCAATGACATTCTTGCAG
GTATCTTCGAGCCAGCCACGATCGACATTGATCTGGCTATCTTGCTGACAAAAGCAAGAGAACATAGCGT
TGCCTTGGTAGGTCCAGCGGCGGAGGAACTCTTTGATCCGGTTCCTGAACAGGATCTATTTGAGGCGCTA
AATGAAACCTTAACGCTATGGAACTCGCCGCCCGACTGGGCTGGCGATGAGCGAAATGTAGTGCTTACGT
TGTCCCGCATTTGGTACAGCGCAGTAACCGGCAAAATCGCGCCGAAGGATGTCGCTGCCGACTGGGCAAT
GGAGCGCCTGCCGGCCCAGTATCAGCCCGTCATACTTGAAGCTAGACAGGCTTATCTTGGACAAGAAGAA
GATCGCTTGGCCTCGCGCGCAGATCAGTTGGAAGAATTTGTCCACTACGTGAAAGGCGAGATCACCAAGG
TAGTCGGCAAATAACCCTCGAGCCACCCATGACCAAAATCCCTTAACGTGAGTTACGCGTCGTTCCACTG
AGCGTCAGACCCCGTAGAAAAGATCAAAGGATCTTCTTGAGATCCTTTTTTTCTGCGCGTAATCTGCTGC
TTGCAAACAAAAAAACCACCGCTACCAGCGGTGGTTTGTTTGCCGGATCAAGAGCTACCAACTCTTTTTC
CGAAGGTAACTGGCTTCAGCAGAGCGCAGATACCAAATACTGTTCTTCTAGTGTAGCCGTAGTTAGGCCA
CCACTTCAAGAACTCTGTAGCACCGCCTACATACCTCGCTCTGCTAATCCTGTTACCAGTGGCTGCTGCC
AGTGGCGATAAGTCGTGTCTTACCGGGTTGGACTCAAGACGATAGTTACCGGATAAGGCGCAGCGGTCGG
GCTGAACGGGGGGTTCGTGCACACAGCCCAGCTTGGAGCGAACGACCTACACCGAACTGAGATACCTACA
GCGTGAGCTATGAGAAAGCGCCACGCTTCCCGAAGGGAGAAAGGCGGACAGGTATCCGGTAAGCGGCAGG
GTCGGAACAGGAGAGCGCACGAGGGAGCTTCCAGGGGGAAACGCCTGGTATCTTTATAGTCCTGTCGGGT
TTCGCCACCTCTGACTTGAGCGTCGATTTTTGTGATGCTCGTCAGGGGGGCGGAGCCTATGGAAAAACGC
CAGCAACGCGGCCTTTTTACGGTTCCTGGCCTTTTGCTGGCCTTTTGCTCACATGTTCTTTCCTGCGTTA
TCCCCTGATTCTGTGGATAACCGTATTACCGCCTTTGAGTGAGCTGATACCGCTCGCCGCAGCCGAACGA
CCGAGCGCAGCGAGTCAGTGAGCGAGGAAGCGGAAGAGCGCCCAATACGCAAACCGCCTCTCCCCGCGCG
TTGGCCGATTCATTAATGCAGCTGGCACGACAGGTTTCCCGACTGGAAAGCGGGCAGTGAGCGCAACGCA
ATTAATACGCGTACCGCTAGCCAGGAAGAGTTTGTAGAAACGCAAAAAGGCCATCCGTCAGGATGGCCTT
CTGCTTAGTTTGATGCCTGGCAGTTTATGGCGGGCGTCCTGCCCGCCACCCTCCGGGCCGTTGCTTCACA
ACGTTCAAATCCGCTCCCGGCGGATTTGTCCTACTCAGGAGAGCGTTCACCGACAAACAACAGATAAAAC
GAAAGGCCCAGTCTTCCGACTGAGCCTTTCGTTTTATTTGATGCCTGGCAGTTCCCTACTCTCGCGTTAA
CGCTAGCATGGATGTTTTCCCAGTCACGACGTTGTAAAACGACGGCCAGTCTTAAGCTCGGGCCC
