>Addgene plasmid #168816 | pEntry_MERS-CoV-nsp1 | depositor partial sequence | sequence record 327196 | gene-specific Insert sequence
TCTTTCGTGGCTGGTGTGACCGCGCAAGGTGCGCGCGGTACGTATCGAGCAGCGCTCAACTCTGAAAAAC
ATCAAGACCATGTGTCTCTAACTGTGCCACTCTGTGGTTCAGGAAACCTGGTTGAAAAACTTTCACCATG
GTTCATGGATGGCGAAAATGCCTATGAAGTGGTGAAGGCCATGTTACTTAAAAAGGAGCCACTTCTCTAT
GTGCCCATCCGGCTGGCTGGACACACTAGACACCTCCCAGGTCCTCGTGTGTACCTGGTTGAGAGGCTCA
TTGCTTGTGAAAATCCATTCATGGTTAACCAATTGGCTTATAGCTCTAGTGCAAATGGCAGCCTGGTTGG
CACAACTTTGCAGGGCAAGCCTATTGGTATGTTCTTCCCTTATGACATCGAACTTGTCACAGGAAAGCAA
AATATTCTCCTGCGCAAGTATGGCCGTGGTGGTTATCACTACACCCCATTCCACTATGAGCGAGACAACA
CCTCTTGCCCTGAGTGGATGGACGATTTTGAGGCGGATCCTAAAGGCAAATATGCCCAGAATCTGCTTAA
GAAGTTGATTGGCGGT
